>Addgene plasmid #138687 | pLenti-Puro-sgBRSK2 | addgene full sequence | sequence record 273064 | Addgene NGS Result
TGATGCGGTTTTGGCAGTACATCAATGGGCGTGGATAGCGGTTTGACTCACGGGGATTTCCAAGTCTCCA
CCCCATTGACGTCAATGGGAGTTTGTTTTGGCACCAAAATCAACGGGACTTTCCAAAATGTCGTAACAAC
TCCGCCCCATTGACGCAAATGGGCGGTAGGCGTGTACGGTGGGAGGTCTATATAAGCAGCGCGTTTTGCC
TGTACTGGGTCTCTCTGGTTAGACCAGATCTGAGCCTGGGAGCTCTCTGGCTAACTAGGGAACCCACTGC
TTAAGCCTCAATAAAGCTTGCCTTGAGTGCTTCAAGTAGTGTGTGCCCGTCTGTTGTGTGACTCTGGTAA
CTAGAGATCCCTCAGACCCTTTTAGTCAGTGTGGAAAATCTCTAGCAGTGGCGCCCGAACAGGGACTTGA
AAGCGAAAGGGAAACCAGAGGAGCTCTCTCGACGCAGGACTCGGCTTGCTGAAGCGCGCACGGCAAGAGG
CGAGGGGCGGCGACTGGTGAGTACGCCAAAAATTTTGACTAGCGGAGGCTAGAAGGAGAGAGATGGGTGC
GAGAGCGTCAGTATTAAGCGGGGGAGAATTAGATCGCGATGGGAAAAAATTCGGTTAAGGCCAGGGGGAA
AGAAAAAATATAAATTAAAACATATAGTATGGGCAAGCAGGGAGCTAGAACGATTCGCAGTTAATCCTGG
CCTGTTAGAAACATCAGAAGGCTGTAGACAAATACTGGGACAGCTACAACCATCCCTTCAGACAGGATCA
GAAGAACTTAGATCATTATATAATACAGTAGCAACCCTCTATTGTGTGCATCAAAGGATAGAGATAAAAG
ACACCAAGGAAGCTTTAGACAAGATAGAGGAAGAGCAAAACAAAAGTAAGACCACCGCACAGCAAGCGGC
CGCTGATCTTCAGACCTGGAGGAGGAGATATGAGGGACAATTGGAGAAGTGAATTATATAAATATAAAGT
AGTAAAAATTGAACCATTAGGAGTAGCACCCACCAAGGCAAAGAGAAGAGTGGTGCAGAGAGAAAAAAGA
GCAGTGGGAATAGGAGCTTTGTTCCTTGGGTTCTTGGGAGCAGCAGGAAGCACTATGGGCGCAGCGTCAA
TGACGCTGACGGTACAGGCCAGACAATTATTGTCTGGTATAGTGCAGCAGCAGAACAATTTGCTGAGGGC
TATTGAGGCGCAACAGCATCTGTTGCAACTCACAGTCTGGGGCATCAAGCAGCTCCAGGCAAGAATCCTG
GCTGTGGAAAGATACCTAAAGGATCAACAGCTCCTGGGGATTTGGGGTTGCTCTGGAAAACTCATTTGCA
CCACTGCTGTGCCTTGGAATGCTAGTTGGAGTAATAAATCTCTGGAACAGATTTGGAATCACACGACCTG
GATGGAGTGGGACAGAGAAATTAACAATTACACAAGCTTAATACACTCCTTAATTGAAGAATCGCAAAAC
CAGCAAGAAAAGAATGAACAAGAATTATTGGAATTAGATAAATGGGCAAGTTTGTGGAATTGGTTTAACA
TAACAAATTGGCTGTGGTATATAAAATTATTCATAATGATAGTAGGAGGCTTGGTAGGTTTAAGAATAGT
TTTTGCTGTACTTTCTATAGTGAATAGAGTTAGGCAGGGATATTCACCATTATCGTTTCAGACCCACCTC
CCAACCCCGAGGGGACCCGACAGGCCCGAAGGAATAGAAGAAGAAGGTGGAGAGAGAGACAGAGACAGAT
CCATTCGATTAGTGAACGGATCGGCACTGCGTGCGCCAATTCTGCAGACAAATGGCAGTATTCATCCACA
ATTTTAAAAGAAAAGGGGGGATTGGGGGGTACAGTGCAGGGGAAAGAATAGTAGACATAATAGCAACAGA
CATACAAACTAAAGAATTACAAAAACAAATTACAAAAATTCAAAATTTTCGGGTTTATTACAGGGACAGC
AGAGATCCAGTTTGGTTAATTAAGGTACCGAGGGCCTATTTCCCATGATTCCTTCATATTTGCATATACG
ATACAAGGCTGTTAGAGAGATAATTAGAATTAATTTGACTGTAAACACAAAGATATTAGTACAAAATACG
TGACGTAGAAAGTAATAATTTCTTGGGTAGTTTGCAGTTTTAAAATTATGTTTTAAAATGGACTATCATA
TGCTTACCGTAACTTGAAAGTATTTCGATTTCTTGGCTTTATATATCTTGTGGAAAGGACGAAACACCGA
TCTCAATGGCCCGCCGCGCGTTTTAGAGCTAGAAATAGCAAGTTAAAATAAGGCTAGTCCGTTATCAACT
TGAAAAAGTGGCACCGAGTCGGTGCTTTTTTGAATTCGCTAGCTAGGTCTTGAAAGGAGTGGGAATTGGC
TCCGGTGCCCGTCAGTGGGCAGAGCGCACATCGCCCACAGTCCCCGAGAAGTTGGGGGGAGGGGTCGGCA
ATTGATCCGGTGCCTAGAGAAGGTGGCGCGGGGTAAACTGGGAAAGTGATGTCGTGTACTGGCTCCGCCT
TTTTCCCGAGGGTGGGGGAGAACCGTATATAAGTGCAGTAGTCGCCGTGAACGTTCTTTTTCGCAACGGG
TTTGCCGCCAGAACACAGGACCGGTTCTAGAGCGCTGCCACCATGGACAAGAAGTACAGCATCGGCCTGG
ACATCGGCACCAACTCTGTGGGCTGGGCCGTGATCACCGACGAGTACAAGGTGCCCAGCAAGAAATTCAA
GGTGCTGGGCAACACCGACCGGCACAGCATCAAGAAGAACCTGATCGGAGCCCTGCTGTTCGACAGCGGC
GAAACAGCCGAGGCCACCCGGCTGAAGAGAACCGCCAGAAGAAGATACACCAGACGGAAGAACCGGATCT
GCTATCTGCAAGAGATCTTCAGCAACGAGATGGCCAAGGTGGACGACAGCTTCTTCCACAGACTGGAAGA
GTCCTTCCTGGTGGAAGAGGATAAGAAGCACGAGCGGCACCCCATCTTCGGCAACATCGTGGACGAGGTG
GCCTACCACGAGAAGTACCCCACCATCTACCACCTGAGAAAGAAACTGGTGGACAGCACCGACAAGGCCG
ACCTGCGGCTGATCTATCTGGCCCTGGCCCACATGATCAAGTTCCGGGGCCACTTCCTGATCGAGGGCGA
CCTGAACCCCGACAACAGCGACGTGGACAAGCTGTTCATCCAGCTGGTGCAGACCTACAACCAGCTGTTC
GAGGAAAACCCCATCAACGCCAGCGGCGTGGACGCCAAGGCCATCCTGTCTGCCAGACTGAGCAAGAGCA
GACGGCTGGAAAATCTGATCGCCCAGCTGCCCGGCGAGAAGAAGAATGGCCTGTTCGGAAACCTGATTGC
CCTGAGCCTGGGCCTGACCCCCAACTTCAAGAGCAACTTCGACCTGGCCGAGGATGCCAAACTGCAGCTG
AGCAAGGACACCTACGACGACGACCTGGACAACCTGCTGGCCCAGATCGGCGACCAGTACGCCGACCTGT
TTCTGGCCGCCAAGAACCTGTCCGACGCCATCCTGCTGAGCGACATCCTGAGAGTGAACACCGAGATCAC
CAAGGCCCCCCTGAGCGCCTCTATGATCAAGAGATACGACGAGCACCACCAGGACCTGACCCTGCTGAAA
GCTCTCGTGCGGCAGCAGCTGCCTGAGAAGTACAAAGAGATTTTCTTCGACCAGAGCAAGAACGGCTACG
CCGGCTACATTGACGGCGGAGCCAGCCAGGAAGAGTTCTACAAGTTCATCAAGCCCATCCTGGAAAAGAT
GGACGGCACCGAGGAACTGCTCGTGAAGCTGAACAGAGAGGACCTGCTGCGGAAGCAGCGGACCTTCGAC
AACGGCAGCATCCCCCACCAGATCCACCTGGGAGAGCTGCACGCCATTCTGCGGCGGCAGGAAGATTTTT
ACCCATTCCTGAAGGACAACCGGGAAAAGATCGAGAAGATCCTGACCTTCCGCATCCCCTACTACGTGGG
CCCTCTGGCCAGGGGAAACAGCAGATTCGCCTGGATGACCAGAAAGAGCGAGGAAACCATCACCCCCTGG
AACTTCGAGGAAGTGGTGGACAAGGGCGCTTCCGCCCAGAGCTTCATCGAGCGGATGACCAACTTCGATA
AGAACCTGCCCAACGAGAAGGTGCTGCCCAAGCACAGCCTGCTGTACGAGTACTTCACCGTGTATAACGA
GCTGACCAAAGTGAAATACGTGACCGAGGGAATGAGAAAGCCCGCCTTCCTGAGCGGCGAGCAGAAAAAG
GCCATCGTGGACCTGCTGTTCAAGACCAACCGGAAAGTGACCGTGAAGCAGCTGAAAGAGGACTACTTCA
AGAAAATCGAGTGCTTCGACTCCGTGGAAATCTCCGGCGTGGAAGATCGGTTCAACGCCTCCCTGGGCAC
ATACCACGATCTGCTGAAAATTATCAAGGACAAGGACTTCCTGGACAATGAGGAAAACGAGGACATTCTG
GAAGATATCGTGCTGACCCTGACACTGTTTGAGGACAGAGAGATGATCGAGGAACGGCTGAAAACCTATG
CCCACCTGTTCGACGACAAAGTGATGAAGCAGCTGAAGCGGCGGAGATACACCGGCTGGGGCAGGCTGAG
CCGGAAGCTGATCAACGGCATCCGGGACAAGCAGTCCGGCAAGACAATCCTGGATTTCCTGAAGTCCGAC
GGCTTCGCCAACAGAAACTTCATGCAGCTGATCCACGACGACAGCCTGACCTTTAAAGAGGACATCCAGA
AAGCCCAGGTGTCCGGCCAGGGCGATAGCCTGCACGAGCACATTGCCAATCTGGCCGGCAGCCCCGCCAT
TAAGAAGGGCATCCTGCAGACAGTGAAGGTGGTGGACGAGCTCGTGAAAGTGATGGGCCGGCACAAGCCC
GAGAACATCGTGATCGAAATGGCCAGAGAGAACCAGACCACCCAGAAGGGACAGAAGAACAGCCGCGAGA
GAATGAAGCGGATCGAAGAGGGCATCAAAGAGCTGGGCAGCCAGATCCTGAAAGAACACCCCGTGGAAAA
CACCCAGCTGCAGAACGAGAAGCTGTACCTGTACTACCTGCAGAATGGGCGGGATATGTACGTGGACCAG
GAACTGGACATCAACCGGCTGTCCGACTACGATGTGGACCATATCGTGCCTCAGAGCTTTCTGAAGGACG
ACTCCATCGACAACAAGGTGCTGACCAGAAGCGACAAGAACCGGGGCAAGAGCGACAACGTGCCCTCCGA
AGAGGTCGTGAAGAAGATGAAGAACTACTGGCGGCAGCTGCTGAACGCCAAGCTGATTACCCAGAGAAAG
TTCGACAATCTGACCAAGGCCGAGAGAGGCGGCCTGAGCGAACTGGATAAGGCCGGCTTCATCAAGAGAC
AGCTGGTGGAAACCCGGCAGATCACAAAGCACGTGGCACAGATCCTGGACTCCCGGATGAACACTAAGTA
CGACGAGAATGACAAGCTGATCCGGGAAGTGAAAGTGATCACCCTGAAGTCCAAGCTGGTGTCCGATTTC
CGGAAGGATTTCCAGTTTTACAAAGTGCGCGAGATCAACAACTACCACCACGCCCACGACGCCTACCTGA
ACGCCGTCGTGGGAACCGCCCTGATCAAAAAGTACCCTAAGCTGGAAAGCGAGTTCGTGTACGGCGACTA
CAAGGTGTACGACGTGCGGAAGATGATCGCCAAGAGCGAGCAGGAAATCGGCAAGGCTACCGCCAAGTAC
TTCTTCTACAGCAACATCATGAACTTTTTCAAGACCGAGATTACCCTGGCCAACGGCGAGATCCGGAAGC
GGCCTCTGATCGAGACAAACGGCGAAACCGGGGAGATCGTGTGGGATAAGGGCCGGGATTTTGCCACCGT
GCGGAAAGTGCTGAGCATGCCCCAAGTGAATATCGTGAAAAAGACCGAGGTGCAGACAGGCGGCTTCAGC
AAAGAGTCTATCCTGCCCAAGAGGAACAGCGATAAGCTGATCGCCAGAAAGAAGGACTGGGACCCTAAGA
AGTACGGCGGCTTCGACAGCCCCACCGTGGCCTATTCTGTGCTGGTGGTGGCCAAAGTGGAAAAGGGCAA
GTCCAAGAAACTGAAGAGTGTGAAAGAGCTGCTGGGGATCACCATCATGGAAAGAAGCAGCTTCGAGAAG
AATCCCATCGACTTTCTGGAAGCCAAGGGCTACAAAGAAGTGAAAAAGGACCTGATCATCAAGCTGCCTA
AGTACTCCCTGTTCGAGCTGGAAAACGGCCGGAAGAGAATGCTGGCCTCTGCCGGCGAACTGCAGAAGGG
AAACGAACTGGCCCTGCCCTCCAAATATGTGAACTTCCTGTACCTGGCCAGCCACTATGAGAAGCTGAAG
GGCTCCCCCGAGGATAATGAGCAGAAACAGCTGTTTGTGGAACAGCACAAGCACTACCTGGACGAGATCA
TCGAGCAGATCAGCGAGTTCTCCAAGAGAGTGATCCTGGCCGACGCTAATCTGGACAAAGTGCTGTCCGC
CTACAACAAGCACCGGGATAAGCCCATCAGAGAGCAGGCCGAGAATATCATCCACCTGTTTACCCTGACC
AATCTGGGAGCCCCTGCCGCCTTCAAGTACTTTGACACCACCATCGACCGGAAGAGGTACACCAGCACCA
AAGAGGTGCTGGACGCCACCCTGATCCACCAGAGCATCACCGGCCTGTACGAGACACGGATCGACCTGTC
TCAGCTGGGAGGCGACAAGCGACCTGCCGCCACAAAGAAGGCTGGACAGGCTAAGAAGAAGAAAGATTAC
AAAGACGATGACGATAAGGGATCCGGCGCAACAAACTTCTCTCTGCTGAAACAAGCCGGAGATGTCGAAG
AGAATCCTGGACCGACCGAGTACAAGCCCACGGTGCGCCTCGCCACCCGCGACGACGTCCCCAGGGCCGT
ACGCACCCTCGCCGCCGCGTTCGCCGACTACCCCGCCACGCGCCACACCGTCGATCCGGACCGCCACATC
GAGCGGGTCACCGAGCTGCAAGAACTCTTCCTCACGCGCGTCGGGCTCGACATCGGCAAGGTGTGGGTCG
CGGACGACGGCGCCGCGGTGGCGGTCTGGACCACGCCGGAGAGCGTCGAAGCGGGGGCGGTGTTCGCCGA
GATCGGCCCGCGCATGGCCGAGTTGAGCGGTTCCCGGCTGGCCGCGCAGCAACAGATGGAAGGCCTCCTG
GCGCCGCACCGGCCCAAGGAGCCCGCGTGGTTCCTGGCCACCGTCGGAGTCTCGCCCGACCACCAGGGCA
AGGGTCTGGGCAGCGCCGTCGTGCTCCCCGGAGTGGAGGCGGCCGAGCGCGCCGGGGTGCCCGCCTTCCT
GGAGACCTCCGCGCCCCGCAACCTCCCCTTCTACGAGCGGCTCGGCTTCACCGTCACCGCCGACGTCGAG
GTGCCCGAAGGACCGCGCACCTGGTGCATGACCCGCAAGCCCGGTGCCTGAACGCGTTAAGTCGACAATC
AACCTCTGGATTACAAAATTTGTGAAAGATTGACTGGTATTCTTAACTATGTTGCTCCTTTTACGCTATG
TGGATACGCTGCTTTAATGCCTTTGTATCATGCTATTGCTTCCCGTATGGCTTTCATTTTCTCCTCCTTG
TATAAATCCTGGTTGCTGTCTCTTTATGAGGAGTTGTGGCCCGTTGTCAGGCAACGTGGCGTGGTGTGCA
CTGTGTTTGCTGACGCAACCCCCACTGGTTGGGGCATTGCCACCACCTGTCAGCTCCTTTCCGGGACTTT
CGCTTTCCCCCTCCCTATTGCCACGGCGGAACTCATCGCCGCCTGCCTTGCCCGCTGCTGGACAGGGGCT
CGGCTGTTGGGCACTGACAATTCCGTGGTGTTGTCGGGGAAATCATCGTCCTTTCCTTGGCTGCTCGCCT
GTGTTGCCACCTGGATTCTGCGCGGGACGTCCTTCTGCTACGTCCCTTCGGCCCTCAATCCAGCGGACCT
TCCTTCCCGCGGCCTGCTGCCGGCTCTGCGGCCTCTTCCGCGTCTTCGCCTTCGCCCTCAGACGAGTCGG
ATCTCCCTTTGGGCCGCCTCCCCGCGTCGACTTTAAGACCAATGACTTACAAGGCAGCTGTAGATCTTAG
CCACTTTTTAAAAGAAAAGGGGGGACTGGAAGGGCTAATTCACTCCCAACGAAGACAAGATCTGCTTTTT
GCTTGTACTGGGTCTCTCTGGTTAGACCAGATCTGAGCCTGGGAGCTCTCTGGCTAACTAGGGAACCCAC
TGCTTAAGCCTCAATAAAGCTTGCCTTGAGTGCTTCAAGTAGTGTGTGCCCGTCTGTTGTGTGACTCTGG
TAACTAGAGATCCCTCAGACCCTTTTAGTCAGTGTGGAAAATCTCTAGCAGGGCCCGTTTAAACCCGCTG
ATCAGCCTCGACTGTGCCTTCTAGTTGCCAGCCATCTGTTGTTTGCCCCTCCCCCGTGCCTTCCTTGACC
CTGGAAGGTGCCACTCCCACTGTCCTTTCCTAATAAAATGAGGAAATTGCATCGCATTGTCTGAGTAGGT
GTCATTCTATTCTGGGGGGTGGGGTGGGGCAGGACAGCAAGGGGGAGGATTGGGAAGACAATAGCAGGCA
TGCTGGGGATGCGGTGGGCTCTATGGCTTCTGAGGCGGAAAGAACCAGCTGGGGCTCTAGGGGGTATCCC
C
[124 nt withheld, positions 8682-8805]
C
[91 nt withheld, positions 8807-8897]
A
[49 nt withheld, positions 8899-8947]
CCTTTGACGTTGGAGTCCACGTTCTTT
[37 nt withheld, positions 8975-9011]
ACCCTATCTCGGTCTATTCTTTTGATTTATAAGGGATTTTGCCGATTTCGGCCTATTGGTTAAAAAATGA
GCTGATTTAACAAAAATTTAACGCGAATTAATTCTGTGGAATGTGTGTCAGTTAGGGTGTGGAAAGTCCC
CAGGCTCCCCAGCAGGCAGAAGTATGCAAAGCATGCATCTCAATTAGTCAGCAACCAGGTGTGGAAAGTC
CCCAGGCTCCCCAGCAGGCAGAAGTATGCAAAGCATGCATCTCAATTAGTCAGCAACCATAGTCCCGCCC
CTAACTCCGCCCATCCCGCCCCTAACTCCGCCCAGTTCCGCCCATTCTCCGCCCCATGGCTGACTAATTT
TTTTTATTTATGCAGAGGCCGAGGCCGCCTCTGCCTCTGAGCTATTCCAGAAGTAGTGAGGAGGCTTTTT
TGGAGGCCTAGGCTTTTGCAAAAAGCTCCCGGGAGCTTGTATATCCATTTTCGGATCTGATCAGCACGTG
TTGACAATTAATCATCGGCATAGTATATCGGCATAGTATAATACGACAAGGTGAGGAACTAAACCATGGC
CAAGTTGACCAGTGCCGTTCCGGTGCTCACCGCGCGCGACGTCGCCGGAGCGGTCGAGTTCTGGACCGAC
CGGCTCGGGTTCTCCCGGGACTTCGTGGAGGACGACTTCGCCGGTGTGGTCCGGGACGACGTGACCCTGT
TCATCAGCGCGGTCCAGGACCAGGTGGTGCCGGACAACACCCTGGCCTGGGTGTGGGTGCGCGGCCTGGA
CGAGCTGTACGCCGAGTGGTCGGAGGTCGTGTCCACGAACTTCCGGGACGCCTCCGGGCCGGCCATGACC
GAGATCGGCGAGCAGCCGTGGGGGCGGGAGTTCGCCCTGCGCGACCCGGCCGGCAACTGCGTGCACTTCG
TGGCCGAGGAGCAGGACTGACACGTGCTACGAGATTTCGATTCCACCGCCGCCTTCTATGAAAGGTTGGG
CTTCGGAATCGTTTTCCGGGACGCCGGCTGGATGATCCTCCAGCGCGGGGATCTCATGCTGGAGTTCTTC
GCCCACCCCAACTTGTTTATTGCAGCTTATAATGGTTACAAATAAAGCAATAGCATCACAAATTTCACAA
ATAAAGCATTTTTTTCACTGCATTCTAGTTGTGGTTTGTCCAAACTCATCAATGTATCTTATCATGTCTG
TATACCGTCGACCTCTAGCTAGAGCTTGGCGTAATCATGGTCATAGCTGTTTCCTGTGTGAAATTGTTAT
CCGCTCACAATTCCACACAACATACGAGCCGGAAGCATAAAGTGTAAAGCCTGGGGTGCCTAATGAGTGA
GCTAACTCACATTAATTGCGTTGCGCTCACTGCCCGCTTTCCAGTCGGGAAACCTGTCGTGCCAGCTGCA
TTAATGAATCGGCCAACGCGCGGGGAGAGGCGGTTTGCGTATTGGGCGCTCTTCCGCTTCCTCGCTCACT
GACTCGCTGCGCTCGGTCGTTCGGCTGCGGCGAGCGGTATCAGCTCACTCAAAGGCGGTAATACGGTTAT
CCACAGAATCAGGGGATAACGCAGGAAAGAACATGTGAGCAAAAGGCCAGCAAAAGGCCAGGAACCGTAA
AAAGGCCGCGTTGCTGGCGTTTTTCCATAGGCTCCGCCCCCCTGACGAGCATCACAAAAATCGACGCTCA
AGTCAGAGGTGGCGAAACCCGACAGGACTATAAAGATACCAGGCGTTTCCCCCTGGAAGCTCCCTCGTGC
GCTCTCCTGTTCCGACCCTGCCGCTTACCGGATACCTGTCCGCCTTTCTCCCTTCGGGAAGCGTGGCGCT
TTCTCATAGCTCACGCTGTAGGTATCTCAGTTCGGTGTAGGTCGTTCGCTCCAAGCTGGGCTGTGTGCAC
GAACCCCCCGTTCAGCCCGACCGCTGCGCCTTATCCGGTAACTATCGTCTTGAGTCCAACCCGGTAAGAC
ACGACTTATCGCCACTGGCAGCAGCCACTGGTAACAGGATTAGCAGAGCGAGGTATGTAGGCGGTGCTAC
AGAGTTCTTGAAGTGGTGGCCTAACTACGGCTACACTAGAAGAACAGTATTTGGTATCTGCGCTCTGCTG
AAGCCAGTTACCTTCGGAAAAAGAGTTGGTAGCTCTTGATCCGGCAAACAAACCACCGCTGGTAGCGGTG
GTTTTTTTGTTTGCAAGCAGCAGATTACGCGCAGAAAAAAAGGATCTCAAGAAGATCCTTTGATCTTTTC
TACGGGGTCTGACGCTCAGTGGAACGAAAACTCACGTTAAGGGATTTTGGTCATGAGATTATCAAAAAGG
ATCTTCACCTAGATCCTTTTAAATTAAAAATGAAGTTTTAAATCAATCTAAAGTATATATGAGTAAACTT
GGTCTGACAGTTACCAATGCTTAATCAGTGAGGCACCTATCTCAGCGATCTGTCTATTTCGTTCATCCAT
AGTTGCCTGACTCCCCGTCGTGTAGATAACTACGATACGGGAGGGCTTACCATCTGGCCCCAGTGCTGCA
ATGATACCGCGAGACCCACGCTCACCGGCTCCAGATTTATCAGCAATAAACCAGCCAGCCGGAAGGGCCG
AGCGCAGAAGTGGTCCTGCAACTTTATCCGCCTCCATCCAGTCTATTAATTGTTGCCGGGAAGCTAGAGT
AAGTAGTTCGCCAGTTAATAGTTTGCGCAACGTTGTTGCCATTGCTACAGGCATCGTGGTGTCACGCTCG
TCGTTTGGTATGGCTTCATTCAGCTCCGGTTCCCAACGATCAAGGCGAGTTACATGATCCCCCATGTTGT
GCAAAAAAGCGGTTAGCTCCTTCGGTCCTCCGATCGTTGTCAGAAGTAAGTTGGCCGCAGTGTTATCACT
CATGGTTATGGCAGCACTGCATAATTCTCTTACTGTCATGCCATCCGTAAGATGCTTTTCTGTGACTGGT
GAGTACTCAACCAAGTCATTCTGAGAATAGTGTATGCGGCGACCGAGTTGCTCTTGCCCGGCGTCAATAC
GGGATAATACCGCGCCACATAGCAGAACTTTAAAAGTGCTCATCATTGGAAAACGTTCTTCGGGGCGAAA
ACTCTCAAGGATCTTACCGCTGTTGAGATCCAGTTCGATGTAACCCACTCGTGCACCCAACTGATCTTCA
GCATCTTTTACTTTCACCAGCGTTTCTGGGTGAGCAAAAACAGGAAGGCAAAATGCCGCAAAAAAGGGAA
TAAGGGCGACACGGAAATGTTGAATACTCATACTCTTCCTTTTTCAATATTATTGAAGCATTTATCAGGG
TTATTGTCTCATGAGCGGATACATATTTGAATGTATTTAGAAAAATAAACAAATAGGGGTTCCGCGCACA
TTTCCCCGAAAAGTGCCACCTGACGTCGACGGATCGGGAGATCTCCCGATCCCCTATGGTGCACTCTCAG
TACAATCTGCTCTGATGCCGCATAGTTAAGCCAGTATCTGCTCCCTGCTTGTGTGTTGGAGGTCGCTGAG
TAGTGCGCGAGCAAAATTTAAGCTACAACAAGGCAAGGCTTGACCGACAATTGCATGAAGAATCTGCTTA
GGGTTAGGCGTTTTGCGCTGCTTCGCGATGTACGGGCCAGATATACGCGTTGACATTGATTATTGACTAG
TTATTAATAGTAATCAATTACGGGGTCATTAGTTCATAGCCCATATATGGAGTTCCGCGTTACATAACTT
ACGGTAAATGGCCCGCCTGGCTGACCGCCCAACGACCCCCGCCCATTGACGTCAATAATGACGTATGTTC
CCATAGTAACGCCAATAGGGACTTTCCATTGACGTCAATGGGTGGAGTATTTACGGTAAACTGCCCACTT
GGCAGTACATCAAGTGTATCATATGCCAAGTACGCCCCCTATTGACGTCAATGACGGTAAATGGCCCGCC
TGGCATTATGCCCAGTACATGACCTTATGGGACTTTCCTACTTGGCAGTACATCTACGTATTAGTCATCG
CTATTACCATGG
Features (pLannotate 1.2.2; 33 found; start..end, strand, type, name):
    217..397     +  LTR            5' LTR (truncated): truncated 5' long terminal repeat (LTR) from HIV-1
    444..569     +  misc_feature   HIV-1 Ψ: packaging signal of human immunodeficiency virus type 1
    553..916     +  CDS            HIV-1 gag (fragment): gag protein from human immunodeficiency virus 1; gag
   1062..1295    +  misc_feature   RRE: The Rev response element (RRE) of HIV-1 allows for Rev-dependent mRNA export from the nucleus to the cytoplasm.
   1672..1772    +  CDS            Rev (fragment): human immunodeficiency virus 1 (HIV-1) Rev protein; rev; enhances nuclear export of unspliced and incompletely spliced viral mRNAs
   1822..1939    +  misc_feature   cPPT/CTS: central polypurine tract and central termination sequence of HIV-1
   1990..2230    +  promoter       U6 promoter: RNA polymerase III promoter for human U6 snRNA
   2260..2335    +  misc_RNA       gRNA scaffold: guide RNA scaffold for the Streptococcus pyogenes CRISPR/Cas9 system
   2353..2371    +  CDS            small t antigen (fragment): SV40 (simian virus 40) small t antigen
   2397..2608    +  promoter       EF-1α core promoter: core promoter for human elongation factor EF-1α
   2633..6736    +  CDS            Cas9: Cas9 (Csn1) endonuclease from the Streptococcus pyogenes Type II CRISPR/Cas system generates RNA-guided double strand breaks in DNA
   6874..7471    +  CDS            PuroR (fragment): puromycin N-acetyltransferase; pac from Streptomyces; confers resistance to puromycin
   7487..8075    +  misc_feature   WPRE: woodchuck hepatitis virus posttranscriptional regulatory element
   8126..8145    +  misc_feature   cPPT/CTS (fragment): central polypurine tract and central termination sequence of HIV-1
   8147..8380    +  LTR            3' LTR (ΔU3): self-inactivating 3' long terminal repeat (LTR) from HIV-1
   8412..8636    +  polyA_signal   bGH poly(A) signal: bovine growth hormone polyadenylation signal
   8640..8661    +  promoter       SV40 promoter (fragment): SV40 enhancer and early promoter
   8682..9110    +  rep_origin     f1 ori (sequence partly withheld): f1 bacteriophage origin of replication; arrow indicates direction of (+) strand synthesis
   9124..9453    +  promoter       SV40 promoter: SV40 enhancer and early promoter
   9501..9548    +  promoter       EM7 promoter: synthetic bacterial promoter&nbsp
   9567..9941    +  CDS            BleoR: antibiotic-binding protein; Sh ble from Streptoalloteichus hindustanus; confers resistance to bleomycin, phleomycin, and Zeocin™
   9951..10076   +  CDS            ble (fragment): BLE_KLEPN - Experimental evidence at protein level: Swiss-Prot protein existence level 1. Binding protein with a strong affinity to the bleomycin family of antibiotics. Binds to CL990; an antimitotic-antibiotic compound. From Klebsiella pneumoniae.
  10071..10192   +  polyA_signal   SV40 poly(A) signal: SV40 polyadenylation signal
  10263..10285   -  protein_bind   lac operator (fragment): The lac repressor binds to the lac operator to inhibit transcription in E. coli. This inhibition can be relieved by adding lactose or isopropyl-β-D-thiogalactopyranoside (IPTG). lac repressor encoded by lacI
  10289..10319   -  promoter       lac promoter: promoter for the E. coli lac operon
  10334..10355   -  protein_bind   CAP binding site: CAP binding activates transcription in the presence of cAMP. E. coli catabolite activator protein
  10368..10460   -  CDS            lacI (fragment): lac repressor; lacI; The lac repressor binds to the lac operator to inhibit transcription in E. coli. This inhibition can be relieved by adding lactose or isopropyl-β-D-thiogalactopyranoside (IPTG).
  10643..11231   -  rep_origin     ori: high-copy-number ColE1/pMB1/pBR322/pUC origin of replication
  11402..12262   -  CDS            AmpR: β-lactamase; bla; confers resistance to ampicillin, carbenicillin, and related antibiotics
  12263..12367   -  promoter       AmpR promoter: bla
  12426..12478   -  misc_feature   bom (fragment): basis of mobility region from pBR322
  12633..13012   +  enhancer       CMV enhancer: human cytomegalovirus immediate early enhancer
  13013..199     +  promoter       CMV promoter (across the origin): human cytomegalovirus (CMV) immediate early promoter
