[The description below was written by a language model from this plasmid's Addgene catalogue record and pLannotate feature annotations shown in this document.]
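Description:
pLenti-Puro-sgBRSK2 is a third-generation-style, self-inactivating HIV-1 lentiviral transfer plasmid built on the pLentiCRISPR v2 backbone, designed to deliver both Streptococcus pyogenes Cas9 and a single guide RNA against human BRSK2 from one vector. It is about 13 kb and is maintained in E. coli through a high-copy ColE1/pUC-type origin with ampicillin selection (AmpR). An f1 origin is also present. Outside the viral region the backbone carries an SV40/EM7-driven BleoR cassette with an SV40 polyadenylation signal, which would not be packaged into virus.

The viral genome is transcribed from a CMV enhancer/promoter fused to a truncated 5' LTR, making it independent of Tat. It contains the Ψ packaging signal, a gag fragment, the RRE for Rev-dependent nuclear export, and the cPPT/CTS, and it ends in a ΔU3 3' LTR followed by a bGH poly(A) signal. Within it, the human U6 RNA polymerase III promoter drives the BRSK2-targeting spacer joined to the Cas9 guide RNA scaffold. Downstream, an EF-1α core promoter drives Cas9 followed by the puromycin N-acetyltransferase coding sequence, allowing puromycin selection of transduced cells. The feature table does not annotate the linker between Cas9 and PuroR. A WPRE after this cassette enhances transcript expression.

The construct is intended for packaging into lentiviral particles and transduction of human cells to disrupt BRSK2, an AMPK-related kinase. It was deposited alongside a study of LKB1-dependent kinases in non-small-cell lung cancer.
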