Addgene plasmid #138687: pLenti-Puro-sgBRSK2
Purpose: Expresses a human BRSK2-targeting sgRNA and Cas9
Depositing lab: Reuben Shaw. Depositing organization: Salk Institute for Biological Studies. Publication: The AMPK-Related Kinases SIK1 and SIK3 Mediate Key Tumor-Suppressive Effects of LKB1 in NSCLC. Hollstein PE, Eichner LJ, Brun SN, Kamireddy A, Svensson RU, Vera LI, Ross DS, Rymoff TJ, Hutchins A, Galvez HM, Williams AE, Shokhirev MN, Screaton RA, Berdeaux R, Shaw RJ. Cancer Discov. 2019 Nov;9(11):1606-1627. doi: 10.1158/2159-8290.CD-18-1261. Epub 2019 Jul 26. PubMed 31350328.
Backbone
  Vector backbone: pLentiCRISPR v2
  Vector type: Lentiviral
Growth in bacteria
  Bacterial resistance: Ampicillin, 100 μg/mL
  Growth temperature: 37°C
  Growth strain: NEB Stable
  Copy number: High Copy
Gene/Insert
  Gene/Insert name: sgBRSK2 human
  gRNA/shRNA sequence: ATCTCAATGGCCCGCCGCGC
  Species: H. sapiens (human)
  Entrez Gene: BRSK2 (a.k.a. C11orf7, PEN11B, SAD1, SADA, STK29)
  Promoter: hU6
  Cloning method: Restriction Enzyme; 5′ cloning site unknown (unknown if destroyed)
Terms and licenses: Academic/Nonprofit Terms; Industry Terms: Not Available to Industry
How to cite: pLenti-Puro-sgBRSK2 was a gift from Reuben Shaw (Addgene plasmid # 138687 ; http://n2t.net/addgene:138687 ; RRID:Addgene_138687)
