>Addgene plasmid #138687 | pLenti-Puro-sgBRSK2 | depositor partial sequence | sequence record 268011 | hU6 FWD Sequence
GCCGTATCCGATTCTTGGCTTTATATATCTTGTGGAAGGACGAAACACCGATCTCAATGGCCCGCCGCGC
GTTTTAGAGCTAGAAATAGCAAGTTAAAATAAGGCTAGTCCGTTATCAACTTGAAAAAGTGGCACCGAGT
CGGTGCTTTTTTGAATTCGCTAGCTAGGTCTTGAAAGGAGTGGGAATTGGCTCCGGTGCCCGTCAGTGGG
CAGAGCGCACATCGCCCACAGTCCCCGAGAAGTTGGGGGGAGGGGTCGGCAATTGATCCGGTGCCTAGAG
AAGGTGGCGCGGGGTAAACTGGGAAAGTGATGTCGTGTACTGGCTCCGCCTTTTTCCCGAGGGTGGGGGA
GAACCGTATATAAGTGCAGTAGTCGCCGTGAACGTTCTTTTTCGCAACGGGTTTGCCGCCAGAACACAGG
ACCGGTTCTAGAGCGCTGCCACCATGGACAAGAAGTACAGCATCGGCCTGGACATCGGCACCAACTCTGT
GGGCTGGGCCGTGATCACCGACGAGTACAAGGTGCCCAGCAAGAAATTCAAGGTGCTGGGCAACACCGAC
CGGCACAGCATCAAGAAGAACCTGATCGGAGCCCTGCTGTTCGACAGCGGCGAAACAGCCGAGGCCACCC
GGCTGAAGAGAACCGCCAGAAGAAGATACACCAGACGGAAGAACCGGATCTGCTATCTGCAAGAGATCTT
CAGCAACGAGATGGCCAAGGTGGACGACAGCTTCTTCCACAGACTGGAAGAGTCCTTCCTGGTGGAAGAG
GATAAGAAGCACGAGCGGCACCCCATCTTCGGCAACATCGTGGGACGAGGTGGCCTACCACGAGAAGTAC
CCCACCATCTACCACCTGAGAAAGAAACTGGTGGACAGCACCGACAAGGCCGACCTGCGGCTGATCTATC
TGGCCCTGGCCCACATGATCAAGTTCCGGGGCCACTTCCTGATCGAGGGCGACCTGAACCCCGACAACAG
CGACGTGGACAGCTGTTCATCCAGCTGGTGCAGACCTACACCAGCTGTTCGAGGAAAACCCCATCACGCC
AGCGCGTGACGCCAAGGCCATCCTGTCTGCAGACTGAGCAGAGCAGACGCTGGAAATCTGATCGCCCAGC
TGCCCGGCGAGAAGAAGAATGACTGTTCGAACTGATGCCCTGANCCTGGNNGACCCCACTCAGAGCACTT
CGACCTGNNAGGATGCNACTGCACTGACAGNNCCTTAGAAGACACTNNNACCTGTCTTGTCCGAGATTGC
GCGCACACACAATAATANNCGGN
